>Addgene plasmid #163845 | pT3TS-BASU-EGFP | addgene full sequence | sequence record 342067 | Addgene Partial NGS Result
AATTAACCCTCACTAAAGGGAACAAAAGCTGGAGCTAAGCTTGCTTGTTCTTTTTGCAGAAGCTCAGAAT
AAACGCTCAACTTTGGCAGATCTCAAGTTTGTACAAAAAAGCAGGCTGCCACCATGGAGCAAAAGTTGAT
AAGCGAAGAGGATCTCGGTAAGCTCAGTGAAAGCGAAATCAGGTTTGGGTTGAAAACGGAAGTAATGGGC
CAGCACCTTATTTACCATGATGTCCTCTCATCCACCCAAAAGACTGCTCACGAATTGGCTAACAACAACG
CTCCTGAAGGAACTCTGGTCGTCGCGGACAAGCAGACTGCGGGAAGAGGTGGGATGTCAAGAGTTTGGCA
CTCACAGGAAGGGAATGGGGTATGGATGTCACTTATTCTTCGTCCAGACATACCACTTCAGAAGACACCT
CAGTTGACCCTCCTGGCGGCCGTCGCAGTCGTCCAGGGAATCGAAGAGGCTGCCGGAATCCAAACAGATA
TTAAGTGGCCAAATGATATATTGATAAATGGCAAAAAAACTGTCGGTATTCTTACCGAAATGCAGGCCGA
GGAAGACAGAGTCCGTAGCGTAATCATAGGCATCGGCATTAATGTTAATCAACAACCAAATGATTTTCCC
GATGAACTTAAAGATATTGCCACTAGCTTGTCCCAGGCAGCAGGCGAGAAAATAGACCGTGCAGGCGTGA
TCCAACATATACTCCTTTGCTTTGAGAAGCGTTACCGAGATTACATGACTCATGGTTTTACTCCGATCAA
GTTGCTGTGGGAGAGTTATGCTCTGGGCATTGGCACGAATATGCGGGCTCGCACACTCAACGGGACTTTT
TACGGTAAGGCCTTGGGGATTGATGACGAAGGGGTACTCCTGCTCGAAACCAACGAAGGGATTAAAAAGA
TTTACAGTGCAGATATTTCACTGAGGCACCCAGCTTTCTTGTACAAAGTGGCTGTGAGCAAGGGCGAGGA
GCTGTTCACCGGGGTGGTGCCCATCCTGGTCGAGCTGGACGGCGACGTAAACGGCCACAAGTTCAGCGTG
TCCGGCGAGGGCGAGGGCGATGCCACCTACGGCAAGCTGACCCTGAAGTTCATCTGCACCACCGGCAAGC
TGCCCGTGCCCTGGCCCACCCTCGTGACCACCCTGACCTACGGCGTGCAGTGCTTCAGCCGCTACCCCGA
CCACATGAAGCAGCACGACTTCTTCAAGTCCGCCATGCCCGAAGGCTACGTCCAGGAGCGCACCATCTTC
TTCAAGGACGACGGCAACTACAAGACCCGCGCCGAGGTGAAGTTCGAGGGCGACACCCTGGTGAACCGCA
TCGAGCTGAAGGGCATCGACTTCAAGGAGGACGGCAACATCCTGGGGCACAAGCTGGAGTACAACTACAA
CAGCCACAACGTCTATATCATGGCCGACAAGCAGAAGAACGGCATCAAGGTGAACTTCAAGATCCGCCAC
AACATCGAGGACGGCAGCGTGCAGCTCGCCGACCACTACCAGCAGAACACCCCCATCGGCGACGGCCCCG
TGCTGCTGCCCGACAACCACTACCTGAGCACCCAGTCCGCCCTGAGCAAAGACCCCAACGAGAAGCGCGA
TCACATGGTCCTGCTGGAGTTCGTGACCGCCGCCGGGATCACTCTCGGCATGGACGAGCTGTACAAGTAA
CCAACTTTATTATACATAGTTGCTCGAGCGGATCTGGTTACCACTAAACCAGCCTCAAGAACACCCGAAT
GGAGTCTCTAAGCTACATAATACCAACTTACACTTTACAAAATGTTGTCCCCCAAAATGTAGCCATTCGT
ATCTGCTCCTAATAAAAAGAAAGTTTCTTCACATTCTAAAAAAAAAAAAAAAAAAAAAAAAAAAAANCCC
CCCCCCCCCCCTGCAGGGCCAAGTCGGCCTCTAGAGGTACCCAATTCGCCCTATAGTGAGTCGTATTACA
ATTCACTGGCCGTCGTTTTACAACGTCGTGACTGGGAAAACCCTGGCGTTACCCAACTTAATCGCCTTGC
AGCACATCCCCCTTTCGCCAGCTGGCGTAATAGCGAAGAGGCCCGCACCGATCGCCCTTCCCAACAGTTG
CGCAGCCTGAATGGCGAATGGCAAATTGTAAGCGTTAATATTTTGTTAAAATTCGCGTTAAATTTTTGTT
AAATCAGCTCATTTTTTAACCAATAGGCCGAAATCGGCAAAATCCCTTATAAATCAAAAGAATAGACCGA
GATAGGGT
[37 nt withheld, positions 2249-2285]
AAAGAACGTGGACTCCAACGTCAAAGG
[49 nt withheld, positions 2313-2361]
T
[91 nt withheld, positions 2363-2453]
G
[124 nt withheld, positions 2455-2578]
CAGGTGGCACTTTTCGGGGAAATGTGCGCGGAACCCCTATTTGTTTATTTTTCTAAATACATTCAAATAT
GTATCTGCTCATGAGACAATAACCCTGATAAATGCTTCAATAATATTGAAAAAGGAAGAGTATGAGTATT
CAACATTTCCGTGTCGCCCTTATTCCCTTTTTTGCGGCATTTTGCCTTCCTGTTTTTGCTCACCCAGAAA
CGCTGGTGAAAGTAAAAGATGCTGAAGATCAGTTGGGTGCACGAGTGGGTTACATCGAACTGGATCTCAA
CAGCGGTAAGATCCTTGAGAGTTTTCGCCCCGAAGAACGTTTTCCAATGATGAGCACTTTTAAAGTTCTG
CTATGTGGCGCGGTATTATCCCGTATTGACGCCGGGCAAGAGCAACTCGGTCGCCGCATACACTATTCTC
AGAATGACTTGGTTGAGTACTCACCAGTCACAGAAAAGCATCTTACGGATGGCATGACAGTAAGAGAATT
ATGCAGTGCTGCCATAACCATGAGTGATAACACTGCGGCCAACTTACTTCTGACAACGATCGGAGGACCG
AAGGAGCTAACCGCTTTTTTGCACAACATGGGGGATCATGTAACTCGCCTTGATCGTTGGGAACCGGAGC
TGAATGAAGCCATACCAAACGACGAGCGTGACACCACGATGCCTGTAGCAATGGCAACAACGTTGCGCAA
ACTATTAACTGGCGAACTACTTACTCTAGCTTCCCGGCAACAATTAATAGACTGGATGGAGGCGGATAAA
GTTGCAGGACCACTTCTGCGCTCGGCCCTTCCGGCTGGCTGGTTTATTGCTGATAAATCTGGAGCCGGTG
AGCGTGGGTCTCGCGGTATCATTGCAGCACTGGGGCCAGATGGTAAGCCCTCCCGTATCGTAGTTATCTA
CACGACGGGGAGTCAGGCAACTATGGATGAACGAAATAGACAGATCGCTGAGATAGGTGCCTCACTGATT
AAGCATTGGTAACTGTCAGACCAAGTTTACTCATATATACTTTAGATTGATTTAAAACTTCATTTTTAAT
TTAAAAGGATCTAGGTGAAGATCCTTTTTGATAATCTCATGACCAAAATCCCTTAACGTGAGTTTTCGTT
CCACTGAGCGTCAGACCCCGTAGAAAAGATCAAAGGATCTTCTTGAGATCCTTTTTTTCTGCGCGTAATC
TGCTGCTTGCAAACAAAAAAACCACCGCTACCAGCGGTGGTTTGTTTGCCGGATCAAGAGCTACCAACTC
TTTTTCCGAAGGTAACTGGCTTCAGCAGAGCGCAGATACCAAATACTGTTCTTCTAGTGTAGCCGTAGTT
AGGCCACCACTTCAAGAACTCTGTAGCACCGCCTACATACCTCGCTCTGCTAATCCTGTTACCAGTGGCT
GCTGCCAGTGGCGATAAGTCGTGTCTTACCGGGTTGGACTCAAGACGATAGTTACCGGATAAGGCGCAGC
GGTCGGGCTGAACGGGGGGTTCGTGCACACAGCCCAGCTTGGAGCGAACGACCTACACCGAACTGAGATA
CCTACAGCGTGAGCTATGAGAAAGCGCCACGCTTCCCGAAGGGAGAAAGGCGGACAGGTATCCGGTAAGC
GGCAGGGTCGGAACAGGAGAGCGCACGAGGGAGCTTCCAGGGGGAAACGCCTGGTATCTTTATAGTCCTG
TCGGGTTTCGCCACCTCTGACTTGAGCGTCGATTTTTGTGATGCTCGTCAGGGGGGCGGAGCCTATGGAA
AAACGCCAGCAACGCGGCCTTTTTACGGTTCCTGGCCTTTTGCTGGCCTTTTGCTCACATGTTCTTTCCT
GCGTTATCCCCTGATTCTGTGGATAACCGTATTACCGCCTTTGAGTGAGCTGATACCGCTCGCCGCAGCC
GAACGACCGAGCGCAGCGAGTCAGTGAGCGAGGAAGCGGAAGAGCGCCCAATACGCAAACCGCCTCTCCC
CGCGCGTTGGCCGATTCATTAATGCAGCTGGCACGACAGGTTTCCCGACTGGAAAGCGGGCAGTGAGCGC
AACGCAATTAATGTGAGTTAGCTCACTCATTAGGCACCCCAGGCTTTACACTTTATGCTTCCGGCTCGTA
TGTTGTGTGGAATTGTGAGCGGATAACAATTTCACACAGGAAACAGCTATGACCATGATTACGCCAAGCT
CGA
Features (pLannotate 1.2.2; 18 found; start..end, strand, type, name):
      1..19      +  promoter       T3 promoter: promoter for bacteriophage T3 RNA polymerase
     44..86      +  5'UTR          Xenopus globin 5'-UTR: translational enhancer from the 5'-UTR of the major beta-globin gene of Xenopus laevis
     94..114     +  protein_bind   attB1: mutant version of attB; core recombination site for the Gateway® BP reaction BP Clonase™
    157..933     +  CDS            birA (fragment): BIRA_BACSU - Experimental evidence at protein level: Swiss-Prot protein existence level 1. Acts both as a biotin--[acetyl-CoA-carboxylase] ligase and a repressor. From Bacillus subtilis (strain 168).
    941..961     -  protein_bind   attB2: mutant version of attB; core recombination site for the Gateway® BP reaction BP Clonase™
    964..1680    +  CDS            EGFP: the original enhanced GFP (Yang et al., 1996) mammalian codon-optimized
   1682..1702    -  protein_bind   attB3: mutant version of attB; core recombination site for the Gateway® BP reaction BP Clonase™
   1727..1852    +  3'UTR          Xenopus globin 3'-UTR: 3'-UTR of the major beta-globin gene of Xenopus laevis
   1940..1958    -  promoter       T7 promoter: promoter for bacteriophage T7 RNA polymerase
   1961..2118    +  CDS            lacZα (fragment): LacZα fragment of β-galactosidase; lacZ fragment
   2150..2578    -  rep_origin     f1 ori (sequence partly withheld): f1 bacteriophage origin of replication; arrow indicates direction of (+) strand synthesis
   2605..2709    +  promoter       AmpR promoter: bla
   2710..3570    +  CDS            AmpR: β-lactamase; bla; confers resistance to ampicillin, carbenicillin, and related antibiotics
   3741..4329    +  rep_origin     ori: high-copy-number ColE1/pMB1/pBR322/pUC origin of replication
   4512..4604    +  CDS            lacI (fragment): lac repressor; lacI; The lac repressor binds to the lac operator to inhibit transcription in E. coli. This inhibition can be relieved by adding lactose or isopropyl-β-D-thiogalactopyranoside (IPTG).
   4617..4638    +  protein_bind   CAP binding site: CAP binding activates transcription in the presence of cAMP. E. coli catabolite activator protein
   4653..4683    +  promoter       lac promoter: promoter for the E. coli lac operon
   4691..4707    +  protein_bind   lac operator: The lac repressor binds to the lac operator to inhibit transcription in E. coli. This inhibition can be relieved by adding lactose or isopropyl-β-D-thiogalactopyranoside (IPTG). lac repressor encoded by lacI
