[The description below was written by a language model from this plasmid's Addgene catalogue record and pLannotate feature annotations shown in this document.]
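Description:
pT3TS-BASU-EGFP is an in vitro transcription plasmid built by Gateway recombination into the pT3TS-Dest_R1-R3 destination backbone. It is used to make synthetic mRNA encoding the biotin ligase BASU fused to EGFP. It is propagated in E. coli as a high-copy plasmid through a ColE1/pUC-type origin and is selected with ampicillin via the bla (AmpR) gene. The backbone also carries an f1 phage origin and remnants of a lacZα/lac promoter-operator region and a lacI fragment, which appear to be cloning-vector leftovers with no evident role in the construct's use.

The transcription unit starts at a bacteriophage T3 promoter, followed by the Xenopus laevis beta-globin 5'-UTR, which acts as a translational enhancer. The coding region is followed by the matching Xenopus beta-globin 3'-UTR. Flanking globin UTRs of this kind are commonly used to improve the stability and translation of injected mRNA. Between the UTRs, attB1, attB2 and attB3 sites mark the junctions of a two-fragment Gateway assembly. The first fragment is BASU, listed as a synthetic insert and annotated as a fragment of the Bacillus subtilis BirA biotin–protein ligase. The second fragment is EGFP, which forms a C-terminal tag on BASU. A T7 promoter sits downstream of the cassette in the opposite orientation.

The stated purpose is in vitro transcription of BASU-EGFP. The associated publication concerns GFP-directed proximity-dependent biotin labelling in zebrafish, which suggests use in that context, but the record does not describe the construct's specific experimental role. The sequence record is labelled as a partial NGS result, although the annotated features cover the expected cassette and backbone.
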