Addgene plasmid #163845: pT3TS-BASU-EGFP
Purpose: In vitro transcription of BASU-EGFP. Parton lab clone JRR
Depositing lab: Rob Parton. Depositing organization: University of Queensland, Institute for Molecular Bioscience. Publication: In vivo proteomic mapping through GFP-directed proximity-dependent biotin labelling in zebrafish. Xiong Z, Lo HP, McMahon KA, Martel N, Jones A, Hill MM, Parton RG, Hall TE. Elife. 2021 Feb 16;10. pii: 64631. doi: 10.7554/eLife.64631. PubMed 33591275.
Backbone
  Vector backbone: pT3TS-Dest_R1-R3 (Addgene 140878)
  Vector type: In vitro transcription of RNA
Growth in bacteria
  Bacterial resistance: Ampicillin, 100 μg/mL
  Growth temperature: 37°C
  Growth strain: DH5alpha
  Copy number: High Copy
Gene/Insert
  Gene/Insert name: BASU
  Species: Synthetic
  Tag / fusion protein: EGFP (C terminal on insert)
Terms and licenses: Academic/Nonprofit Terms; Industry Terms: Not Available to Industry
How to cite: pT3TS-BASU-EGFP was a gift from Rob Parton (Addgene plasmid # 163845 ; http://n2t.net/addgene:163845 ; RRID:Addgene_163845)
